Addgene plasmid #49354: pMPRAdonor3
Purpose: pSV40mod-luc2 donor plasmid for MPRA library construction
Depositing lab: Tarjei Mikkelsen. Depositing organization: Broad Institute. Publication: Massively parallel reporter assays in cultured Mammalian cells. Melnikov A, Zhang X, Rogov P, Wang L, Mikkelsen TS. J Vis Exp. 2014 Aug 17;(90). doi: 10.3791/51719. PubMed 25177895.
Backbone
  Vector backbone: pUC57
  Backbone manufacturer: Genscript
  Backbone size w/o insert (bp): 2693
  Total vector size (bp): 4477
  Vector type: Luciferase
Growth in bacteria
  Bacterial resistance: Ampicillin, 100 μg/mL
  Growth temperature: 37°C
  Growth strain: DH5alpha
  Copy number: High Copy
Gene/Insert
  Gene/Insert name: luc2 (alt name: Firefly luciferase)
  Species: Synthetic
  Insert size (bp): 4663
  Promoter: SV40mod
  Cloning method: Restriction Enzyme; 5′ cloning site KpnI (not destroyed); 3′ cloning site XbaI (not destroyed)
  Sequencing primers: 5′ GTAAAACGACGGCCAGTG; 3′ GGAAACAGCTATGACCATG
Resource information
  A portion of this plasmid was derived from a plasmid made by: Synthesized by Genscript
Terms and licenses: Academic/Nonprofit Terms; Industry Terms: Not Available to Industry
Depositor comments: SV40mod promoter is an SV40 early promoter modified to remove an internal SfiI site.
How to cite: pMPRAdonor3 was a gift from Tarjei Mikkelsen (Addgene plasmid # 49354 ; http://n2t.net/addgene:49354 ; RRID:Addgene_49354)
