[The description below was written by a language model from this plasmid's Addgene catalogue record and pLannotate feature annotations shown in this document.]
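Description:
pMPRAdonor3 is a high-copy bacterial cloning plasmid built on the pUC57 backbone. It serves as the source of a promoter–reporter cassette for building massively parallel reporter assay (MPRA) libraries. It is propagated in E. coli through the ColE1/pUC-type origin and selected with ampicillin via the β-lactamase gene and its native promoter. The remaining annotated backbone features are pUC-family remnants with no role in the reporter function: the lac promoter, lac operator and CAP binding site, a lacZα fragment, and short lacI, rop and bom fragments.

The payload was made by gene synthesis and sits between KpnI and XbaI sites, both of which are retained. It consists of a modified SV40 early promoter ("SV40mod") placed directly upstream of luc2, the synthetic engineered version of firefly luciferase. According to the depositor, the promoter differs from the standard SV40 early promoter only in that an internal SfiI site was removed. This change presumably keeps the cassette intact when SfiI is used elsewhere in library assembly, although the record does not spell this out. No polyadenylation signal or other 3′ element is annotated downstream of luc2. That fits a donor design in which the promoter–luciferase fragment is excised and moved into a recipient library plasmid that supplies the remaining elements, rather than being transfected as a reporter itself.

The record's size figures are inconsistent. The catalogue lists a total of 4477 bp and an insert of 4663 bp, whereas the deposited full sequence behind the feature table is 4633 nt. The listed insert size therefore appears to reflect roughly the whole plasmid rather than the cassette alone.
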