Features (pLannotate 1.2.2; 12 found; start..end, strand, type, name):
     58..254     +  promoter       SV40 promoter: SV40 early promoter
    284..1936    +  CDS            luciferase: firefly luciferase synthetic luc2 version of the luciferase gene
   2029..2045    -  protein_bind   lac operator: The lac repressor binds to the lac operator to inhibit transcription in E. coli. This inhibition can be relieved by adding lactose or isopropyl-β-D-thiogalactopyranoside (IPTG). lac repressor encoded by lacI
   2053..2083    -  promoter       lac promoter: promoter for the E. coli lac operon
   2098..2119    -  protein_bind   CAP binding site: CAP binding activates transcription in the presence of cAMP. E. coli catabolite activator protein
   2132..2224    -  CDS            lacI (fragment): lac repressor; lacI; The lac repressor binds to the lac operator to inhibit transcription in E. coli. This inhibition can be relieved by adding lactose or isopropyl-β-D-thiogalactopyranoside (IPTG).
   2407..2995    -  rep_origin     ori: high-copy-number ColE1/pMB1/pBR322/pUC origin of replication
   3166..4026    -  CDS            AmpR: β-lactamase; bla; confers resistance to ampicillin, carbenicillin, and related antibiotics
   4027..4131    -  promoter       AmpR promoter: bla
   4226..4261    +  CDS            rop (fragment): Rop protein, which maintains plasmids at low copy number; rop
   4363..4462    +  misc_feature   bom (fragment): basis of mobility region from pBR322
   4468..4625    -  CDS            lacZα (fragment): LacZα fragment of β-galactosidase; lacZ fragment
>Addgene plasmid #49354 | pMPRAdonor3 | depositor full sequence | sequence record 73910 | pMPRAdonor3 sequence 4633 bps
GGTACCTGAGCTCGCTAGCCTCGAGGATATCAAGATCTGGCCTCGGCGGCCAAGCTTTGCATCTCAATTA
GTCAGCAACCATAGTCCCGCCCCTAACTCCGCCCATCCCGCCCCTAACTCCGCCCAGTTCCGCCCATTCT
CCGCCCCATCGCTGACTAATTTTTTTTATTTATGCAGAGGCCGAAGTCGCCTCGGCCTCTGAGCTATTCC
AGAAGTAGTGAGGAGGCTTTTTTGGAGGCCTAGGCTTTTGCAAAGGCAATCCGGTACTGTTGGTAAAGCC
ACCATGGAAGATGCCAAAAACATTAAGAAGGGCCCAGCGCCATTCTACCCACTCGAAGACGGGACCGCCG
GCGAGCAGCTGCACAAAGCCATGAAGCGCTACGCCCTGGTGCCCGGCACCATCGCCTTTACCGACGCACA
TATCGAGGTGGACATTACCTACGCCGAGTACTTCGAGATGAGCGTTCGGCTGGCAGAAGCTATGAAGCGC
TATGGGCTGAATACAAACCATCGGATCGTGGTGTGCAGCGAGAATAGCTTGCAGTTCTTCATGCCCGTGT
TGGGTGCCCTGTTCATCGGTGTGGCTGTGGCCCCAGCTAACGACATCTACAACGAGCGCGAGCTGCTGAA
CAGCATGGGCATCAGCCAGCCCACCGTCGTATTCGTGAGCAAGAAAGGGCTGCAAAAGATCCTCAACGTG
CAAAAGAAGCTACCGATCATACAAAAGATCATCATCATGGATAGCAAGACCGACTACCAGGGCTTCCAAA
GCATGTACACCTTCGTGACTTCCCATTTGCCACCCGGCTTCAACGAGTACGACTTCGTGCCCGAGAGCTT
CGACCGGGACAAAACCATCGCCCTGATCATGAACAGTAGTGGCAGTACCGGATTGCCCAAGGGCGTAGCC
CTACCGCACCGCACCGCTTGTGTCCGATTCAGTCATGCCCGCGACCCCATCTTCGGCAACCAGATCATCC
CCGACACCGCTATCCTCAGCGTGGTGCCATTTCACCACGGCTTCGGCATGTTCACCACGCTGGGCTACTT
GATCTGCGGCTTTCGGGTCGTGCTCATGTACCGCTTCGAGGAGGAGCTATTCTTGCGCAGCTTGCAAGAC
TATAAGATTCAATCTGCCCTGCTGGTGCCCACACTATTTAGCTTCTTCGCTAAGAGCACTCTCATCGACA
AGTACGACCTAAGCAACTTGCACGAGATCGCCAGCGGCGGGGCGCCGCTCAGCAAGGAGGTAGGTGAGGC
CGTGGCCAAACGCTTCCACCTACCAGGCATCCGCCAGGGCTACGGCCTGACAGAAACAACCAGCGCCATT
CTGATCACCCCCGAAGGGGACGACAAGCCTGGCGCAGTAGGCAAGGTGGTGCCCTTCTTCGAGGCTAAGG
TGGTGGACTTGGACACCGGTAAGACACTGGGTGTGAACCAGCGCGGCGAGCTGTGCGTCCGTGGCCCCAT
GATCATGAGCGGCTACGTTAACAACCCCGAGGCTACAAACGCTCTCATCGACAAGGACGGCTGGCTGCAC
AGCGGCGACATCGCCTACTGGGACGAGGACGAGCACTTCTTCATCGTGGACCGGCTGAAGAGCCTGATCA
AATACAAGGGCTACCAGGTAGCCCCAGCCGAACTGGAGAGCATCCTGCTGCAACACCCCAACATCTTCGA
CGCCGGGGTCGCCGGCCTGCCCGACGACGATGCCGGCGAGCTGCCCGCCGCAGTCGTCGTGCTGGAACAC
GGTAAAACCATGACCGAGAAGGAGATCGTGGACTATGTGGCCAGCCAGGTTACAACCGCCAAGAAGCTGC
GCGGTGGTGTTGTGTTCGTGGACGAGGTGCCTAAAGGACTGACCGGCAAGTTGGACGCCCGCAAGATCCG
CGAGATTCTCATTAAGGCCAAGAAGGGCGGCAAGATCGCCGTGTAATAATTCTAGATATCGGATCCCGGG
CCCGTCGACTGCAGAGGCCTGCATGCAAGCTTGGCGTAATCATGGTCATAGCTGTTTCCTGTGTGAAATT
GTTATCCGCTCACAATTCCACACAACATACGAGCCGGAAGCATAAAGTGTAAAGCCTGGGGTGCCTAATG
AGTGAGCTAACTCACATTAATTGCGTTGCGCTCACTGCCCGCTTTCCAGTCGGGAAACCTGTCGTGCCAG
CTGCATTAATGAATCGGCCAACGCGCGGGGAGAGGCGGTTTGCGTATTGGGCGCTCTTCCGCTTCCTCGC
TCACTGACTCGCTGCGCTCGGTCGTTCGGCTGCGGCGAGCGGTATCAGCTCACTCAAAGGCGGTAATACG
GTTATCCACAGAATCAGGGGATAACGCAGGAAAGAACATGTGAGCAAAAGGCCAGCAAAAGGCCAGGAAC
CGTAAAAAGGCCGCGTTGCTGGCGTTTTTCCATAGGCTCCGCCCCCCTGACGAGCATCACAAAAATCGAC
GCTCAAGTCAGAGGTGGCGAAACCCGACAGGACTATAAAGATACCAGGCGTTTCCCCCTGGAAGCTCCCT
CGTGCGCTCTCCTGTTCCGACCCTGCCGCTTACCGGATACCTGTCCGCCTTTCTCCCTTCGGGAAGCGTG
GCGCTTTCTCATAGCTCACGCTGTAGGTATCTCAGTTCGGTGTAGGTCGTTCGCTCCAAGCTGGGCTGTG
TGCACGAACCCCCCGTTCAGCCCGACCGCTGCGCCTTATCCGGTAACTATCGTCTTGAGTCCAACCCGGT
AAGACACGACTTATCGCCACTGGCAGCAGCCACTGGTAACAGGATTAGCAGAGCGAGGTATGTAGGCGGT
GCTACAGAGTTCTTGAAGTGGTGGCCTAACTACGGCTACACTAGAAGAACAGTATTTGGTATCTGCGCTC
TGCTGAAGCCAGTTACCTTCGGAAAAAGAGTTGGTAGCTCTTGATCCGGCAAACAAACCACCGCTGGTAG
CGGTGGTTTTTTTGTTTGCAAGCAGCAGATTACGCGCAGAAAAAAAGGATCTCAAGAAGATCCTTTGATC
TTTTCTACGGGGTCTGACGCTCAGTGGAACGAAAACTCACGTTAAGGGATTTTGGTCATGAGATTATCAA
AAAGGATCTTCACCTAGATCCTTTTAAATTAAAAATGAAGTTTTAAATCAATCTAAAGTATATATGAGTA
AACTTGGTCTGACAGTTACCAATGCTTAATCAGTGAGGCACCTATCTCAGCGATCTGTCTATTTCGTTCA
TCCATAGTTGCCTGACTCCCCGTCGTGTAGATAACTACGATACGGGAGGGCTTACCATCTGGCCCCAGTG
CTGCAATGATACCGCGAGACCCACGCTCACCGGCTCCAGATTTATCAGCAATAAACCAGCCAGCCGGAAG
GGCCGAGCGCAGAAGTGGTCCTGCAACTTTATCCGCCTCCATCCAGTCTATTAATTGTTGCCGGGAAGCT
AGAGTAAGTAGTTCGCCAGTTAATAGTTTGCGCAACGTTGTTGCCATTGCTACAGGCATCGTGGTGTCAC
GCTCGTCGTTTGGTATGGCTTCATTCAGCTCCGGTTCCCAACGATCAAGGCGAGTTACATGATCCCCCAT
GTTGTGCAAAAAAGCGGTTAGCTCCTTCGGTCCTCCGATCGTTGTCAGAAGTAAGTTGGCCGCAGTGTTA
TCACTCATGGTTATGGCAGCACTGCATAATTCTCTTACTGTCATGCCATCCGTAAGATGCTTTTCTGTGA
CTGGTGAGTACTCAACCAAGTCATTCTGAGAATAGTGTATGCGGCGACCGAGTTGCTCTTGCCCGGCGTC
AATACGGGATAATACCGCGCCACATAGCAGAACTTTAAAAGTGCTCATCATTGGAAAACGTTCTTCGGGG
CGAAAACTCTCAAGGATCTTACCGCTGTTGAGATCCAGTTCGATGTAACCCACTCGTGCACCCAACTGAT
CTTCAGCATCTTTTACTTTCACCAGCGTTTCTGGGTGAGCAAAAACAGGAAGGCAAAATGCCGCAAAAAA
GGGAATAAGGGCGACACGGAAATGTTGAATACTCATACTCTTCCTTTTTCAATATTATTGAAGCATTTAT
CAGGGTTATTGTCTCATGAGCGGATACATATTTGAATGTATTTAGAAAAATAAACAAATAGGGGTTCCGC
GCACATTTCCCCGAAAAGTGCCACCTGACGTCTAAGAAACCATTATTATCATGACATTAACCTATAAAAA
TAGGCGTATCACGAGGCCCTTTCGTCTCGCGCGTTTCGGTGATGACGGTGAAAACCTCTGACACATGCAG
CTCCCGGAGACGGTCACAGCTTGTCTGTAAGCGGATGCCGGGAGCAGACAAGCCCGTCAGGGCGCGTCAG
CGGGTGTTGGCGGGTGTCGGGGCTGGCTTAACTATGCGGCATCAGAGCAGATTGTACTGAGAGTGCACCA
TATGCGGTGTGAAATACCGCACAGATGCGTAAGGAGAAAATACCGCATCAGGCGCCATTCGCCATTCAGG
CTGCGCAACTGTTGGGAAGGGCGATCGGTGCGGGCCTCTTCGCTATTACGCCAGCTGGCGAAAGGGGGAT
GTGCTGCAAGGCGATTAAGTTGGGTAACGCCAGGGTTTTCCCAGTCACGACGTTGTAAAACGACGGCCAG
TGAATTCGAGCTC
