>Addgene plasmid #49354 | pMPRAdonor3 | addgene partial sequence | sequence record 76268 | LacZ-F2
GCTGCAGGCGATTAGTTGGGTAACGCCAGGGTTTTCCCAGTCACGACGTTGTAAAACGACGGCCAGTGAA
TCCGTAATCATGGTCATAGCTGTTTCCTGTGTGAAATTGTTATCCGCTCACAATTCCACACAACATACGA
GCCGGAAGCATAAAGTGTAAAGCCTGGGGTGCCTAATGAGTGAGCTAACTTACATTAATTGCGTTGCGCT
CACTGCCCGCTTTCCAGTCGGGAAACCTGTCGTGCCAGCTGCATTAATGAATCGGCCAACGCGCGGGGAG
AGGCGGTTTGCGTATTGGGCGCCAGGGTGGTTTTTCTTTTCACCAGTGAGACGGGCAACAGCTGATTGCC
CTTCACCGCCTGGCCCTGAGAGAGTTGCAGCAAGCGGTCCACGCTGGTTTGCCCCAGCAGGCGAAAATCC
TGTTTGATGGTGGTTAACGGCGGGATATAACATGAGCTGTCTTCGGTATCGTCGTATCCCACTACCGAGA
TATCCGCACCAACGCGCAGCCCGGACTCGGTAATGGCGCGCATTGCGCCCAGCGCCATCTGATCGTTGGC
AACCAGCATCGCAGTGGGAACGATGCCCTCATTCAGCATTTGCATGGTTTGTTGAAAACCGGACATGGCA
CTCCAGTCGCCTTCCCGTTCCGCTATCGGCTGAATTTGATTGCGAGTGAGATATTTATGCCAGCCAGCCA
GACGCAGACGCGCCGAGACAGAACTTAATGGGCCCGCTAACAGCGCGATTTGCTGGTGACCCAATGCGAC
CAGATGCTCCACGCCCAGTCGCGTACCGTCTTCATGGGAGAAAATAATACTGTTGATGGGTGTCTGGTCA
GAGACATCAAGAAATAACGCCGGAACATTAGTGCAGGCAGCTTCCACAGCAATGGCATCCTGGTCATCCA
GCGGATAGTTAATGATCAGCCCACTGACGCGTTGCGCGAGAAGATTGTGCACCGCCGCTTTACAGGCTTC
GACGCCGCTT
