>Addgene plasmid #49354 | pMPRAdonor3 | addgene partial sequence | sequence record 79920 | LacZ-F2 5'-cctcttcgctattacgccag-3'
GATTAAGTTGGGTAACGCCAGGGTTTTCCCAGTCACGACGTTGTAAAACGACGGCCAGTGAATTCGAGCT
CGGTACCTGAGCTCGCTAGCCTCGAGGATATCAAGATCTGGCCTCGGCGGCCAAGCTTTGCATCTCAATT
AGTCAGCAACCATAGTCCCGCCCCTAACTCCGCCCATCCCGCCCCTAACTCCGCCCAGTTCCGCCCATTC
TCCGCCCCATCGCTGACTAATTTTTTTTATTTATGCAGAGGCCGAAGTCGCCTCGGCCTCTGAGCTATTC
CAGAAGTAGTGAGGAGGCTTTTTTGGAGGCCTAGGCTTTTGCAAAGGCAATCCGGTACTGTTGGTAAAGC
CACCATGGAAGATGCCAAAAACATTAAGAAGGGCCCAGCGCCATTCTACCCACTCGAAGACGGGACCGCC
GGCGAGCAGCTGCACAAAGCCATGAAGCGCTACGCCCTGGTGCCCGGCACCATCGCCTTTACCGACGCAC
ATATCGAGGTGGACATTACCTACGCCGAGTACTTCGAGATGAGCGTTCGGCTGGCAGAAGCTATGAAGCG
CTATGGGCTGAATACAAACCATCGGATCGTGGTGTGCAGCGAGAATAGCTTGCAGTTCTTCATGCCCGTG
TTGGGTGCCCTGTTCATCGGTGTGGCTGTGGCCCCAGCTAACGACATCTACAACGAGCGCGAGCTGCTGA
ACAGCATGGGCATCAGCCAGCCCACCGTCGTATTCGTGAGCAAGAAAGGGCTGCAAAAGATCCTCAACGT
GCAAAAGAAGCTACCGATCATACAAAAGATCATCATCATGGATAGCAAGACCGACTACCAGGGCTTCCAA
AGCATGTACACCTTCGTGACTTCCCATTTGCCACCCGGCTTCAACGAGTACGACTTCGTGCCCGAGAGCT
TCGACCGGGA
